>Addgene plasmid #59610 | pSicoR-PTPRKi1 | depositor partial sequence | sequence record 93287 | pSicoR-PTPRKi1 sequence 63 bps
TGCAGAGACCAAGTCATTACATTGTTCTAGAGACAATGTAATGACTTGGTCTCTGCTTTTTTC
