>Addgene plasmid #59610 | pSicoR-PTPRKi1 | addgene partial sequence | sequence record 96869 | WPRE-R 5'-CATAGCGTAAAAGGAGCAACA-3'
AATTTTGTAATCCAGAGGTTGATTATCGATAAGCTTGATATCGAATTGTACCTAGTGGAACCGGAACCCT
TAAACATGTATAACTTCGTATAATGTATGCTATACGAAGTTATTAGGTCCCTCGACGAATTCCTACTTGT
ACAGCTCGTCCATGCCGAGAGTGATCCCGGCGGCGGTCACGAACTCCAGCAGGACCATGTGATCGCGCTT
CTCGTTGGGGTCTTTGCTCAGGGCGGACTGGGTGCTCAGGTAGTGGTTGTCGGGCAGCAGCACGGGGCCG
TCGCCGATGGGGGTGTTCTGCTGGTAGTGGTCGGCGAGCTGCACGCTGCCGTCCTCGATGTTGTGGCGGA
TCTTGAAGTTCACCTTGATGCCGTTCTTCTGCTTGTCGGCCATGATATAGACGTTGTGGCTGTTGTAGTT
GTACTCCAGCTTGTGCCCCAGGATGTTGCCGTCCTCCTTGAAGTCGATGCCCTTCAGCTCGATGCGGTTC
ACCAGGGTGTCGCCCTCGAACTTCACCTCGGCGCGGGTCTTGTAGTTGCCGTCGTCCTTGAAGAAGATGG
TGCGCTCCTGGACGTAGCCTTC
