>Addgene plasmid #59610 | pSicoR-PTPRKi1 | addgene partial sequence | sequence record 97342 | pLLU-5 5'-cacagacttgtgggagaagc-3'
GCATATAATATTTCCTAGTAACTATAGCAGGCTTAATGTGCGATAAAAGACAGATAATCTGTTCTTTTTA
ATACTAGCTACATTTTACATGATAGGCTTGGATTTCTATAACTTCGTATAGCATACATTATACGAAGTTA
TAAACAGCACAAAAGGAAACTCACCCTAACTGTAAAGTAATTGTGTGTTTTGAGACTATAAATATCCCTT
GGAGAAAAGCCTTGTTTGCAGAGACCAAGTCATTACATTGTTCTAGAGACAATGTAATGACTTGGTCTCT
GCTTTTTTCTCGAGTACTAGGATCCATTAGGCGGCCGCGTGGATAACCGTATTACCGCCATGCATTAGT
