[The description below was written by a language model from this plasmid's Addgene catalogue record.]
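Description:
pSicoR-PTPRKi1 is an RNA interference plasmid built on the pSicoR backbone and catalogued as a mammalian expression/RNAi vector. It carries a short hairpin RNA directed against human PTPRK, the gene encoding the receptor-type protein tyrosine phosphatase kappa (R-PTP-kappa). The hairpin is transcribed from a U6 promoter, an RNA polymerase III promoter commonly used for shRNAs because it gives strong expression of small RNAs with defined start and termination points. The use of an mU6 sequencing primer suggests the mouse form of the promoter. The hairpin was inserted by restriction cloning between HpaI and XhoI sites immediately downstream of the promoter. The HpaI site was destroyed in the process and the XhoI site was retained. In bacteria the plasmid is maintained at high copy number under ampicillin selection, and the recorded host is a recombination-deficient strain of the kind typically chosen for vectors containing repeated sequences.

The pSicoR family is generally known as a lentiviral shRNA platform in which the hairpin cassette can be removed by Cre recombinase. This record includes no feature table, however, so the LTRs, loxP sites, any reporter or mammalian selection marker, and the bacterial origin of replication cannot be confirmed for this construct. The "i1" suffix implies that this is one of several hairpins against the same target, though the record does not say so. The associated study was a systematic screen for barriers to human induced pluripotent stem cell generation. The plasmid's use there is consistent with knocking down PTPRK in human cells to test its effect on reprogramming, and it could serve more generally for PTPRK loss-of-function experiments.
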