Addgene plasmid #59610: pSicoR-PTPRKi1
Purpose: Expression of shRNA against human PTPRK
Depositing lab: Miguel Ramalho-Santos. Depositing organization: University of California, San Francisco (UCSF). Publication: Systematic Identification of Barriers to Human iPSC Generation. Qin H, Diaz A, Blouin L, Lebbink RJ, Patena W, Tanbun P, LeProust EM, McManus MT, Song JS, Ramalho-Santos M. Cell. 2014 Jul 17;158(2):449-61. doi: 10.1016/j.cell.2014.05.040. PubMed 25036638.
Backbone
  Vector backbone: pSicoR
  Vector type: Mammalian Expression, RNAi
Growth in bacteria
  Bacterial resistance: Ampicillin, 100 μg/mL
  Growth temperature: 37°C
  Growth strain: Stbl3
  Copy number: High Copy
Gene/Insert
  Gene/Insert name: PTPRK
  gRNA/shRNA sequence: PTPRK
  Species: H. sapiens (human)
  Entrez Gene: PTPRK (a.k.a. R-PTP-kappa)
  Promoter: U6
  Cloning method: Restriction Enzyme; 5′ cloning site HpaI (destroyed during cloning); 3′ cloning site XhoI (not destroyed)
  Sequencing primers: 5′ mU6-F
Terms and licenses: Academic/Nonprofit Terms; Industry Terms: Not Available to Industry
How to cite: pSicoR-PTPRKi1 was a gift from Miguel Ramalho-Santos (Addgene plasmid # 59610 ; http://n2t.net/addgene:59610 ; RRID:Addgene_59610)
